Addgene plasmid #86599: pEGFP-PH1(WT)
Purpose: Expresses eGFP-tagged PH(WT) domain of human Akt1
Depositing lab: Thomas Leonard & Ivan Yudushkin. Publication: PI(3,4,5)P3 Engagement Restricts Akt Activity to Cellular Membranes. Ebner M, Lucic I, Leonard TA, Yudushkin I. Mol Cell. 2017 Feb 2;65(3):416-431.e6. doi: 10.1016/j.molcel.2016.12.028. PubMed 28157504.
Backbone
  Vector backbone: pEGFP-C1
  Vector type: Mammalian Expression
Growth in bacteria
  Bacterial resistance: Kanamycin, 50 μg/mL
  Growth temperature: 37°C
  Growth strain: DH5alpha
  Copy number: High Copy
Gene/Insert
  Gene/Insert name: Akt1 PH domain
  Species: H. sapiens (human)
  Entrez Gene: AKT1 (a.k.a. AKT, PKB, PKB-ALPHA, PRKBA, RAC, RAC-ALPHA)
Resource information
  A portion of this plasmid was derived from a plasmid made by: Thomas Leonard, MFPL, Vienna
Terms and licenses: Academic/Nonprofit Terms; Industry Terms: Not Available to Industry
How to cite: pEGFP-PH1(WT) was a gift from Thomas Leonard & Ivan Yudushkin (Addgene plasmid # 86599 ; http://n2t.net/addgene:86599 ; RRID:Addgene_86599)
