[The description below was written by a language model from this plasmid's Addgene catalogue record and pLannotate feature annotations shown in this document.]
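Description:
pEGFP-PH1(WT) is a mammalian expression plasmid built on the pEGFP-C1 backbone that produces the wild-type pleckstrin homology (PH) domain of human AKT1 fused to the C-terminus of a green fluorescent protein. The sequenced record is 5,034 nt. Transcription is driven by the human cytomegalovirus immediate-early enhancer and promoter. The fluorescent protein reading frame is followed by a short remnant of the multiple cloning site that acts as a linker, then by a roughly 350 nt AKT1 fragment corresponding to the PH domain. An SV40 polyadenylation signal terminates the transcript. The catalogue entry calls the tag eGFP, whereas the automated annotation matched it to mEGFP, so the record does not settle which variant is present. The short "large T antigen" fragment upstream of the poly(A) signal, like the small ble and bGH poly(A) fragments elsewhere, is most likely a partial match to backbone sequence rather than a functional element.

The plasmid is propagated in E. coli through a high-copy ColE1/pUC-type origin and is selected with kanamycin. A single Tn5 aminoglycoside phosphotransferase gene (NeoR/KanR) sits behind tandem bacterial (bla) and SV40 early promoters and ends in an HSV TK poly(A) signal. This arrangement gives kanamycin resistance in bacteria and G418 resistance in transfected mammalian cells. An f1 origin is also present, which allows single-stranded DNA production.

PH domains of this kind bind phosphoinositides, and the associated publication concerns PI(3,4,5)P3 engagement and the restriction of Akt activity to membranes. The construct is therefore suited to imaging the localisation and membrane recruitment of the Akt1 PH domain in live cells. The "WT" label suggests it may serve as a reference for mutant versions, although the record does not describe any.
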