Features (pLannotate 1.2.2; 15 found; start..end, strand, type, name):
      4..592     +  rep_origin     ori: high-copy-number ColE1/pMB1/pBR322/pUC origin of replication
    767..1070    +  enhancer       CMV enhancer: human cytomegalovirus immediate early enhancer
   1071..1274    +  promoter       CMV promoter: human cytomegalovirus (CMV) immediate early promoter
   1319..2035    +  CDS            mEGFP: mEGFP is a basic (constitutively fluorescent) green fluorescent protein published in 2002, derived from Aequorea victoria. It has moderate acid sensitivity.
   2036..2056    +  misc_feature   MCS (fragment): multiple cloning site
   2057..2407    +  CDS            Akt1 (fragment): human serine/threonine protein kinase activated by growth factors; AKT1
   2421..2505    +  CDS            large T antigen (fragment): large T antigen from SV40 (simian virus 40)
   2528..2649    +  polyA_signal   SV40 poly(A) signal: SV40 polyadenylation signal
   2683..3111    -  rep_origin     f1 ori (sequence partly withheld): f1 bacteriophage origin of replication; arrow indicates direction of (+) strand synthesis
   3138..3242    +  promoter       AmpR promoter: bla
   3244..3601    +  promoter       SV40 promoter: SV40 enhancer and early promoter
   3636..4430    +  CDS            NeoR/KanR: aminoglycoside phosphotransferase from Tn5; aph(3')-II (or nptII); confers resistance to neomycin, kanamycin, and G418 (Geneticin®)
   4451..4603    +  CDS            ble (fragment): BLE_KLEPN - Experimental evidence at protein level: Swiss-Prot protein existence level 1. Binding protein with a strong affinity to the bleomycin family of antibiotics. Binds to CL990; an antimitotic-antibiotic compound. From Klebsiella pneumoniae.
   4662..4709    +  polyA_signal   HSV TK poly(A) signal: herpes simplex virus thymidine kinase polyadenylation signal (Cole and Stacy, 1985)
   4800..4816    -  polyA_signal   bGH poly(A) signal (fragment): bovine growth hormone polyadenylation signal
>Addgene plasmid #86599 | pEGFP-PH1(WT) | addgene full sequence | sequence record 181814 | Addgene NGS Results
TTCTTGAGATCCTTTTTTTCTGCGCGTAATCTGCTGCTTGCAAACAAAAAAACCACCGCTACCAGCGGTG
GTTTGTTTGCCGGATCAAGAGCTACCAACTCTTTTTCCGAAGGTAACTGGCTTCAGCAGAGCGCAGATAC
CAAATACTGTTCTTCTAGTGTAGCCGTAGTTAGGCCACCACTTCAAGAACTCTGTAGCACCGCCTACATA
CCTCGCTCTGCTAATCCTGTTACCAGTGGCTGCTGCCAGTGGCGATAAGTCGTGTCTTACCGGGTTGGAC
TCAAGACGATAGTTACCGGATAAGGCGCAGCGGTCGGGCTGAACGGGGGGTTCGTGCACACAGCCCAGCT
TGGAGCGAACGACCTACACCGAACTGAGATACCTACAGCGTGAGCTATGAGAAAGCGCCACGCTTCCCGA
AGGGAGAAAGGCGGACAGGTATCCGGTAAGCGGCAGGGTCGGAACAGGAGAGCGCACGAGGGAGCTTCCA
GGGGGAAACGCCTGGTATCTTTATAGTCCTGTCGGGTTTCGCCACCTCTGACTTGAGCGTCGATTTTTGT
GATGCTCGTCAGGGGGGCGGAGCCTATGGAAAAACGCCAGCAACGCGGCCTTTTTACGGTTCCTGGCCTT
TTGCTGGCCTTTTGCTCACATGTTCTTTCCTGCGTTATCCCCTGATTCTGTGGATAACCGTATTACCGCC
ATGCATTAGTTATTAATAGTAATCAATTACGGGGTCATTAGTTCATAGCCCATATATGGAGTTCCGCGTT
ACATAACTTACGGTAAATGGCCCGCCTGGCTGACCGCCCAACGACCCCCGCCCATTGACGTCAATAATGA
CGTATGTTCCCATAGTAACGCCAATAGGGACTTTCCATTGACGTCAATGGGTGGAGTATTTACGGTAAAC
TGCCCACTTGGCAGTACATCAAGTGTATCATATGCCAAGTACGCCCCCTATTGACGTCAATGACGGTAAA
TGGCCCGCCTGGCATTATGCCCAGTACATGACCTTATGGGACTTTCCTACTTGGCAGTACATCTACGTAT
TAGTCATCGCTATTACCATGGTGATGCGGTTTTGGCAGTACATCAATGGGCGTGGATAGCGGTTTGACTC
ACGGGGATTTCCAAGTCTCCACCCCATTGACGTCAATGGGAGTTTGTTTTGGCACCAAAATCAACGGGAC
TTTCCAAAATGTCGTAACAACTCCGCCCCATTGACGCAAATGGGCGGTAGGCGTGTACGGTGGGAGGTCT
ATATAAGCAGAGCTGGTTTAGTGAACCGTCAGATCCGCTAGCGCTACCGGTCGCCACCATGGTGAGCAAG
GGCGAGGAGCTGTTCACCGGGGTGGTGCCCATCCTGGTCGAGCTGGACGGCGACGTAAACGGCCACAAGT
TCAGCGTGTCCGGCGAGGGCGAGGGCGATGCCACCTACGGCAAGCTGACCCTGAAGTTCATCTGCACCAC
CGGCAAGCTGCCCGTGCCCTGGCCCACCCTCGTGACCACCCTGACCTACGGCGTGCAGTGCTTCAGCCGC
TACCCCGACCACATGAAGCAGCACGACTTCTTCAAGTCCGCCATGCCCGAAGGCTACGTCCAGGAGCGCA
CCATCTTCTTCAAGGACGACGGCAACTACAAGACCCGCGCCGAGGTGAAGTTCGAGGGCGACACCCTGGT
GAACCGCATCGAGCTGAAGGGCATCGACTTCAAGGAGGACGGCAACATCCTGGGGCACAAGCTGGAGTAC
AACTACAACAGCCACAACGTCTATATCATGGCCGACAAGCAGAAGAACGGCATCAAGGTGAACTTCAAGA
TCCGCCACAACATCGAGGACGGCAGCGTGCAGCTCGCCGACCACTACCAGCAGAACACCCCCATCGGCGA
CGGCCCCGTGCTGCTGCCCGACAACCACTACCTGAGCACCCAGTCCAAGCTGAGCAAAGACCCCAACGAG
AAGCGCGATCACATGGTCCTGCTGGAGTTCGTGACCGCCGCCGGGATCACTCTCGGCATGGACGAGCTGT
ACAAGTCCGGACTCAGATCTCGAGCTATGAGCGACGTGGCTATTGTGAAGGAGGGTTGGCTGCACAAACG
AGGGGAGTACATCAAGACCTGGCGGCCACGCTACTTCCTCCTCAAGAATGATGGCACCTTCATTGGCTAC
AAGGAGCGGCCGCAGGATGTGGACCAACGTGAGGCTCCCCTCAACAACTTCTCTGTGGCGCAGTGCCAGC
TGATGAAGACGGAGCGGCCCCGGCCCAACACCTTCATCATCCGCTGCCTGCAGTGGACCACTGTCATCGA
ACGCACCTTCCATGTGGAGACTCCTGAGGAGCGGGAGGAGTGGACAACCGCCATCCAGACTGTGGCTGAC
GGCCTCAAGAAGCAGGAGGAGGAGGAGTAATCTAGATAACTGATCATAATCAGCCATACCACATTTGTAG
AGGTTTTACTTGCTTTAAAAAACCTCCCACACCTCCCCCTGAACCTGAAACATAAAATGAATGCAATTGT
TGTTGTTAACTTGTTTATTGCAGCTTATAATGGTTACAAATAAAGCAATAGCATCACAAATTTCACAAAT
AAAGCATTTTTTTCACTGCATTCTAGTTGTGGTTTGTCCAAACTCATCAATGTATCTTAACGCGTAAATT
GTAAGCGTTAATATTTTGTTAAAATTCGCGTTAAATTTTTGTTAAATCAGCTCATTTTTTAACCAATAGG
CCGAAATCGGCAAAATCCCTTATAAATCAAAAGAATAGACCGAGATAGGGT
[37 nt withheld, positions 2782-2818]
AAAGAACGTGGACTCCAACGTCAAAGG
[49 nt withheld, positions 2846-2894]
T
[91 nt withheld, positions 2896-2986]
G
[124 nt withheld, positions 2988-3111]
CAGGTGGCACTTTTCGGGGAAATGTGCGCGGAACCCCTATTTGTTTATTTTTCTAAATACATTCAAATAT
GTATCCGCTCATGAGACAATAACCCTGATAAATGCTTCAATAATATTGAAAAAGGAAGAGTCCTGAGGCG
GAAAGAACCAGCTGTGGAATGTGTGTCAGTTAGGGTGTGGAAAGTCCCCAGGCTCCCCAGCAGGCAGAAG
TATGCAAAGCATGCATCTCAATTAGTCAGCAACCAGGTGTGGAAAGTCCCCAGGCTCCCCAGCAGGCAGA
AGTATGCAAAGCATGCATCTCAATTAGTCAGCAACCATAGTCCCGCCCCTAACTCCGCCCATCCCGCCCC
TAACTCCGCCCAGTTCCGCCCATTCTCCGCCCCATGGCTGACTAATTTTTTTTATTTATGCAGAGGCCGA
GGCCGCCTCGGCCTCTGAGCTATTCCAGAAGTAGTGAGGAGGCTTTTTTGGAGGCCTAGGCTTTTGCAAA
GATCGATCAAGAGACAGGATGAGGATCGTTTCGCATGATTGAACAAGATGGATTGCACGCAGGTTCTCCG
GCCGCTTGGGTGGAGAGGCTATTCGGCTATGACTGGGCACAACAGACAATCGGCTGCTCTGATGCCGCCG
TGTTCCGGCTGTCAGCGCAGGGGCGCCCGGTTCTTTTTGTCAAGACCGACCTGTCCGGTGCCCTGAATGA
ACTGCAAGACGAGGCAGCGCGGCTATCGTGGCTGGCCACGACGGGCGTTCCTTGCGCAGCTGTGCTCGAC
GTTGTCACTGAAGCGGGAAGGGACTGGCTGCTATTGGGCGAAGTGCCGGGGCAGGATCTCCTGTCATCTC
ACCTTGCTCCTGCCGAGAAAGTATCCATCATGGCTGATGCAATGCGGCGGCTGCATACGCTTGATCCGGC
TACCTGCCCATTCGACCACCAAGCGAAACATCGCATCGAGCGAGCACGTACTCGGATGGAAGCCGGTCTT
GTCGATCAGGATGATCTGGACGAAGAGCATCAGGGGCTCGCGCCAGCCGAACTGTTCGCCAGGCTCAAGG
CGAGCATGCCCGACGGCGAGGATCTCGTCGTGACCCATGGCGATGCCTGCTTGCCGAATATCATGGTGGA
AAATGGCCGCTTTTCTGGATTCATCGACTGTGGCCGGCTGGGTGTGGCGGACCGCTATCAGGACATAGCG
TTGGCTACCCGTGATATTGCTGAAGAGCTTGGCGGCGAATGGGCTGACCGCTTCCTCGTGCTTTACGGTA
TCGCCGCTCCCGATTCGCAGCGCATCGCCTTCTATCGCCTTCTTGACGAGTTCTTCTGAGCGGGACTCTG
GGGTTCGAAATGACCGACCAAGCGACGCCCAACCTGCCATCACGAGATTTCGATTCCACCGCCGCCTTCT
ATGAAAGGTTGGGCTTCGGAATCGTTTTCCGGGACGCCGGCTGGATGATCCTCCAGCGCGGGGATCTCAT
GCTGGAGTTCTTCGCCCACCCTAGGGGGAGGCTAACTGAAACACGGAAGGAGACAATACCGGAAGGAACC
CGCGCTATGACGGCAATAAAAAGACAGAATAAAACGCACGGTGTTGGGTCGTTTGTTCATAAACGCGGGG
TTCGGTCCCAGGGCTGGCACTCTGTCGATACCCCACCGAGACCCCATTGGGGCCAATACGCCCGCGTTTC
TTCCTTTTCCCCACCCCACCCCCCAAGTTCGGGTGAAGGCCCAGGGCTCGCAGCCAACGTCGGGGCGGCA
GGCCCTGCCATAGCCTCAGGTTACTCATATATACTTTAGATTGATTTAAAACTTCATTTTTAATTTAAAA
GGATCTAGGTGAAGATCCTTTTTGATAATCTCATGACCAAAATCCCTTAACGTGAGTTTTCGTTCCACTG
AGCGTCAGACCCCGTAGAAAAGATCAAAGGATC
